Addgene plasmid #218655: msFam160b1 (msFHIP2A) g2 lentiCRISPRv2 mCherry
Purpose: Knockout vector for mouse Fam160b1 (Fhip2A)
Depositing lab: Wade Harper. Depositing organization: Harvard Medical School. Publication: Spatiotemporal proteomic profiling of cellular responses to NLRP3 agonists. Hollingsworth LR, Veeraraghavan P, Paulo JA, Harper JW. bioRxiv 2024.04.19.590338 10.1101/2024.04.19.590338.
Backbone
  Vector backbone: lentiCRISPRv2-mCherry
  Vector type: Mammalian Expression, Lentiviral, CRISPR
  Selectable markers: mCherry
Growth in bacteria
  Bacterial resistance: Ampicillin, 100 μg/mL
  Growth temperature: 30°C
  Growth strain: NEB Stable
  Copy number: High Copy
Gene/Insert
  Gene/Insert name: Fam160b1 (alt name: Fhip2A)
  gRNA/shRNA sequence: AGGTAGAGCCTTGTACAGGG
  Species: M. musculus (mouse)
  Entrez Gene: Fhip2a (a.k.a. Fam160b1, mKIAA1600)
  Cloning method: Unknown
  Sequencing primers: 5′ hU6-F (5'-GAGGGCCTATTTCCCATGATT-3')
Terms and licenses: Academic/Nonprofit Terms; Industry Terms: Not Available to Industry
Depositor comments: Additional data, code, and other details related to this work (Hollingsworth et al. 2024) are available at https://harperlab.pubpub.org/pub/nlrp3/.
How to cite: msFam160b1 (msFHIP2A) g2 lentiCRISPRv2 mCherry was a gift from Wade Harper (Addgene plasmid # 218655 ; http://n2t.net/addgene:218655 ; RRID:Addgene_218655)
