[The description below was written by a language model from this plasmid's Addgene catalogue record and pLannotate feature annotations shown in this document.]
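Description:
msFam160b1 (msFHIP2A) g2 lentiCRISPRv2 mCherry is an all-in-one lentiviral CRISPR knockout vector built on the lentiCRISPRv2-mCherry backbone and targeting mouse Fam160b1, also known as Fhip2a. It is a 13.1 kb plasmid maintained in E. coli through a high-copy ColE1/pUC-type origin with ampicillin resistance; an f1 origin is also present. The viral portion has a third-generation, self-inactivating layout. A CMV enhancer/promoter fused to a truncated HIV-1 5' LTR drives genomic RNA production in packaging cells. This is followed by the Ψ packaging signal with a partial gag fragment, the Rev response element for Rev-dependent nuclear export, and the cPPT/CTS. A ΔU3 3' LTR closes the transfer unit and disables LTR promoter activity after integration.

Between the LTRs sit two expression units. A human U6 RNA polymerase III promoter transcribes the single guide RNA, made up of the Fam160b1-specific spacer (the second guide of a set, judging by the "g2" in the name) joined to the Streptococcus pyogenes gRNA scaffold. Downstream, an EF-1α core promoter drives S. pyogenes Cas9, followed by mCherry and a WPRE that enhances transcript expression. The element linking Cas9 to mCherry is not annotated in the feature table. mCherry is the listed selectable marker, so transduced cells are identified or sorted by red fluorescence rather than by drug selection. Outside the LTRs, the backbone carries a bGH polyadenylation signal and an SV40/EM7-driven bleomycin/Zeocin resistance cassette, which would not be transferred with the virus. The construct is intended for disrupting Fhip2a in mouse cells, and the associated study concerns proteomic profiling of cellular responses to NLRP3 agonists.
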