Features (pLannotate 1.2.2; 33 found; start..end, strand, type, name):
     31..83      -  misc_feature   bom (fragment): basis of mobility region from pBR322
    238..617     +  enhancer       CMV enhancer: human cytomegalovirus immediate early enhancer
    618..817     +  promoter       CMV promoter: human cytomegalovirus (CMV) immediate early promoter
    835..1015    +  LTR            5' LTR (truncated): truncated 5' long terminal repeat (LTR) from HIV-1
   1062..1187    +  misc_feature   HIV-1 Ψ: packaging signal of human immunodeficiency virus type 1
   1171..1534    +  CDS            HIV-1 gag (fragment): gag protein from human immunodeficiency virus 1; gag
   1680..1913    +  misc_feature   RRE: The Rev response element (RRE) of HIV-1 allows for Rev-dependent mRNA export from the nucleus to the cytoplasm.
   2290..2390    +  CDS            Rev (fragment): human immunodeficiency virus 1 (HIV-1) Rev protein; rev; enhances nuclear export of unspliced and incompletely spliced viral mRNAs
   2440..2557    +  misc_feature   cPPT/CTS: central polypurine tract and central termination sequence of HIV-1
   2608..2848    +  promoter       U6 promoter: RNA polymerase III promoter for human U6 snRNA
   2878..2953    +  misc_RNA       gRNA scaffold: guide RNA scaffold for the Streptococcus pyogenes CRISPR/Cas9 system
   2971..2989    +  CDS            small t antigen (fragment): SV40 (simian virus 40) small t antigen
   3015..3226    +  promoter       EF-1α core promoter: core promoter for human elongation factor EF-1α
   3251..7354    +  CDS            Cas9: Cas9 (Csn1) endonuclease from the Streptococcus pyogenes Type II CRISPR/Cas system generates RNA-guided double strand breaks in DNA
   7492..8199    +  CDS            mCherry: monomeric derivative of DsRed fluorescent protein (Shaner et al., 2004) mammalian codon-optimized
   8216..8804    +  misc_feature   WPRE: woodchuck hepatitis virus posttranscriptional regulatory element
   8855..8874    +  misc_feature   cPPT/CTS (fragment): central polypurine tract and central termination sequence of HIV-1
   8876..9109    +  LTR            3' LTR (ΔU3): self-inactivating 3' long terminal repeat (LTR) from HIV-1
   9141..9365    +  polyA_signal   bGH poly(A) signal: bovine growth hormone polyadenylation signal
   9369..9390    +  promoter       SV40 promoter (fragment): SV40 enhancer and early promoter
   9411..9839    +  rep_origin     f1 ori (sequence partly withheld): f1 bacteriophage origin of replication; arrow indicates direction of (+) strand synthesis
   9853..10182   +  promoter       SV40 promoter: SV40 enhancer and early promoter
  10230..10277   +  promoter       EM7 promoter: synthetic bacterial promoter&nbsp
  10296..10670   +  CDS            BleoR: antibiotic-binding protein; Sh ble from Streptoalloteichus hindustanus; confers resistance to bleomycin, phleomycin, and Zeocin™
  10680..10805   +  CDS            ble (fragment): BLE_KLEPN - Experimental evidence at protein level: Swiss-Prot protein existence level 1. Binding protein with a strong affinity to the bleomycin family of antibiotics. Binds to CL990; an antimitotic-antibiotic compound. From Klebsiella pneumoniae.
  10800..10921   +  polyA_signal   SV40 poly(A) signal: SV40 polyadenylation signal
  10992..11014   -  protein_bind   lac operator (fragment): The lac repressor binds to the lac operator to inhibit transcription in E. coli. This inhibition can be relieved by adding lactose or isopropyl-β-D-thiogalactopyranoside (IPTG). lac repressor encoded by lacI
  11018..11048   -  promoter       lac promoter: promoter for the E. coli lac operon
  11063..11084   -  protein_bind   CAP binding site: CAP binding activates transcription in the presence of cAMP. E. coli catabolite activator protein
  11097..11189   -  CDS            lacI (fragment): lac repressor; lacI; The lac repressor binds to the lac operator to inhibit transcription in E. coli. This inhibition can be relieved by adding lactose or isopropyl-β-D-thiogalactopyranoside (IPTG).
  11372..11960   -  rep_origin     ori: high-copy-number ColE1/pMB1/pBR322/pUC origin of replication
  12131..12991   -  CDS            AmpR: β-lactamase; bla; confers resistance to ampicillin, carbenicillin, and related antibiotics
  12992..13096   -  promoter       AmpR promoter: bla
>Addgene plasmid #218655 | msFam160b1 (msFHIP2A) g2 lentiCRISPRv2 mCherry | addgene full sequence | sequence record 431998 | Addgene NGS Result
GTCGACGGATCGGGAGATCTCCCGATCCCCTATGGTGCACTCTCAGTACAATCTGCTCTGATGCCGCATA
GTTAAGCCAGTATCTGCTCCCTGCTTGTGTGTTGGAGGTCGCTGAGTAGTGCGCGAGCAAAATTTAAGCT
ACAACAAGGCAAGGCTTGACCGACAATTGCATGAAGAATCTGCTTAGGGTTAGGCGTTTTGCGCTGCTTC
GCGATGTACGGGCCAGATATACGCGTTGACATTGATTATTGACTAGTTATTAATAGTAATCAATTACGGG
GTCATTAGTTCATAGCCCATATATGGAGTTCCGCGTTACATAACTTACGGTAAATGGCCCGCCTGGCTGA
CCGCCCAACGACCCCCGCCCATTGACGTCAATAATGACGTATGTTCCCATAGTAACGCCAATAGGGACTT
TCCATTGACGTCAATGGGTGGAGTATTTACGGTAAACTGCCCACTTGGCAGTACATCAAGTGTATCATAT
GCCAAGTACGCCCCCTATTGACGTCAATGACGGTAAATGGCCCGCCTGGCATTATGCCCAGTACATGACC
TTATGGGACTTTCCTACTTGGCAGTACATCTACGTATTAGTCATCGCTATTACCATGGTGATGCGGTTTT
GGCAGTACATCAATGGGCGTGGATAGCGGTTTGACTCACGGGGATTTCCAAGTCTCCACCCCATTGACGT
CAATGGGAGTTTGTTTTGGCACCAAAATCAACGGGACTTTCCAAAATGTCGTAACAACTCCGCCCCATTG
ACGCAAATGGGCGGTAGGCGTGTACGGTGGGAGGTCTATATAAGCAGCGCGTTTTGCCTGTACTGGGTCT
CTCTGGTTAGACCAGATCTGAGCCTGGGAGCTCTCTGGCTAACTAGGGAACCCACTGCTTAAGCCTCAAT
AAAGCTTGCCTTGAGTGCTTCAAGTAGTGTGTGCCCGTCTGTTGTGTGACTCTGGTAACTAGAGATCCCT
CAGACCCTTTTAGTCAGTGTGGAAAATCTCTAGCAGTGGCGCCCGAACAGGGACTTGAAAGCGAAAGGGA
AACCAGAGGAGCTCTCTCGACGCAGGACTCGGCTTGCTGAAGCGCGCACGGCAAGAGGCGAGGGGCGGCG
ACTGGTGAGTACGCCAAAAATTTTGACTAGCGGAGGCTAGAAGGAGAGAGATGGGTGCGAGAGCGTCAGT
ATTAAGCGGGGGAGAATTAGATCGCGATGGGAAAAAATTCGGTTAAGGCCAGGGGGAAAGAAAAAATATA
AATTAAAACATATAGTATGGGCAAGCAGGGAGCTAGAACGATTCGCAGTTAATCCTGGCCTGTTAGAAAC
ATCAGAAGGCTGTAGACAAATACTGGGACAGCTACAACCATCCCTTCAGACAGGATCAGAAGAACTTAGA
TCATTATATAATACAGTAGCAACCCTCTATTGTGTGCATCAAAGGATAGAGATAAAAGACACCAAGGAAG
CTTTAGACAAGATAGAGGAAGAGCAAAACAAAAGTAAGACCACCGCACAGCAAGCGGCCGCTGATCTTCA
GACCTGGAGGAGGAGATATGAGGGACAATTGGAGAAGTGAATTATATAAATATAAAGTAGTAAAAATTGA
ACCATTAGGAGTAGCACCCACCAAGGCAAAGAGAAGAGTGGTGCAGAGAGAAAAAAGAGCAGTGGGAATA
GGAGCTTTGTTCCTTGGGTTCTTGGGAGCAGCAGGAAGCACTATGGGCGCAGCGTCAATGACGCTGACGG
TACAGGCCAGACAATTATTGTCTGGTATAGTGCAGCAGCAGAACAATTTGCTGAGGGCTATTGAGGCGCA
ACAGCATCTGTTGCAACTCACAGTCTGGGGCATCAAGCAGCTCCAGGCAAGAATCCTGGCTGTGGAAAGA
TACCTAAAGGATCAACAGCTCCTGGGGATTTGGGGTTGCTCTGGAAAACTCATTTGCACCACTGCTGTGC
CTTGGAATGCTAGTTGGAGTAATAAATCTCTGGAACAGATTTGGAATCACACGACCTGGATGGAGTGGGA
CAGAGAAATTAACAATTACACAAGCTTAATACACTCCTTAATTGAAGAATCGCAAAACCAGCAAGAAAAG
AATGAACAAGAATTATTGGAATTAGATAAATGGGCAAGTTTGTGGAATTGGTTTAACATAACAAATTGGC
TGTGGTATATAAAATTATTCATAATGATAGTAGGAGGCTTGGTAGGTTTAAGAATAGTTTTTGCTGTACT
TTCTATAGTGAATAGAGTTAGGCAGGGATATTCACCATTATCGTTTCAGACCCACCTCCCAACCCCGAGG
GGACCCGACAGGCCCGAAGGAATAGAAGAAGAAGGTGGAGAGAGAGACAGAGACAGATCCATTCGATTAG
TGAACGGATCGGCACTGCGTGCGCCAATTCTGCAGACAAATGGCAGTATTCATCCACAATTTTAAAAGAA
AAGGGGGGATTGGGGGGTACAGTGCAGGGGAAAGAATAGTAGACATAATAGCAACAGACATACAAACTAA
AGAATTACAAAAACAAATTACAAAAATTCAAAATTTTCGGGTTTATTACAGGGACAGCAGAGATCCAGTT
TGGTTAATTAAGGTACCGAGGGCCTATTTCCCATGATTCCTTCATATTTGCATATACGATACAAGGCTGT
TAGAGAGATAATTAGAATTAATTTGACTGTAAACACAAAGATATTAGTACAAAATACGTGACGTAGAAAG
TAATAATTTCTTGGGTAGTTTGCAGTTTTAAAATTATGTTTTAAAATGGACTATCATATGCTTACCGTAA
CTTGAAAGTATTTCGATTTCTTGGCTTTATATATCTTGTGGAAAGGACGAAACACCGAGGTAGAGCCTTG
TACAGGGGTTTTAGAGCTAGAAATAGCAAGTTAAAATAAGGCTAGTCCGTTATCAACTTGAAAAAGTGGC
ACCGAGTCGGTGCTTTTTTGAATTCGCTAGCTAGGTCTTGAAAGGAGTGGGAATTGGCTCCGGTGCCCGT
CAGTGGGCAGAGCGCACATCGCCCACAGTCCCCGAGAAGTTGGGGGGAGGGGTCGGCAATTGATCCGGTG
CCTAGAGAAGGTGGCGCGGGGTAAACTGGGAAAGTGATGTCGTGTACTGGCTCCGCCTTTTTCCCGAGGG
TGGGGGAGAACCGTATATAAGTGCAGTAGTCGCCGTGAACGTTCTTTTTCGCAACGGGTTTGCCGCCAGA
ACACAGGACCGGTTCTAGAGCGCTGCCACCATGGACAAGAAGTACAGCATCGGCCTGGACATCGGCACCA
ACTCTGTGGGCTGGGCCGTGATCACCGACGAGTACAAGGTGCCCAGCAAGAAATTCAAGGTGCTGGGCAA
CACCGACCGGCACAGCATCAAGAAGAACCTGATCGGAGCCCTGCTGTTCGACAGCGGCGAAACAGCCGAG
GCCACCCGGCTGAAGAGAACCGCCAGAAGAAGATACACCAGACGGAAGAACCGGATCTGCTATCTGCAAG
AGATCTTCAGCAACGAGATGGCCAAGGTGGACGACAGCTTCTTCCACAGACTGGAAGAGTCCTTCCTGGT
GGAAGAGGATAAGAAGCACGAGCGGCACCCCATCTTCGGCAACATCGTGGACGAGGTGGCCTACCACGAG
AAGTACCCCACCATCTACCACCTGAGAAAGAAACTGGTGGACAGCACCGACAAGGCCGACCTGCGGCTGA
TCTATCTGGCCCTGGCCCACATGATCAAGTTCCGGGGCCACTTCCTGATCGAGGGCGACCTGAACCCCGA
CAACAGCGACGTGGACAAGCTGTTCATCCAGCTGGTGCAGACCTACAACCAGCTGTTCGAGGAAAACCCC
ATCAACGCCAGCGGCGTGGACGCCAAGGCCATCCTGTCTGCCAGACTGAGCAAGAGCAGACGGCTGGAAA
ATCTGATCGCCCAGCTGCCCGGCGAGAAGAAGAATGGCCTGTTCGGAAACCTGATTGCCCTGAGCCTGGG
CCTGACCCCCAACTTCAAGAGCAACTTCGACCTGGCCGAGGATGCCAAACTGCAGCTGAGCAAGGACACC
TACGACGACGACCTGGACAACCTGCTGGCCCAGATCGGCGACCAGTACGCCGACCTGTTTCTGGCCGCCA
AGAACCTGTCCGACGCCATCCTGCTGAGCGACATCCTGAGAGTGAACACCGAGATCACCAAGGCCCCCCT
GAGCGCCTCTATGATCAAGAGATACGACGAGCACCACCAGGACCTGACCCTGCTGAAAGCTCTCGTGCGG
CAGCAGCTGCCTGAGAAGTACAAAGAGATTTTCTTCGACCAGAGCAAGAACGGCTACGCCGGCTACATTG
ACGGCGGAGCCAGCCAGGAAGAGTTCTACAAGTTCATCAAGCCCATCCTGGAAAAGATGGACGGCACCGA
GGAACTGCTCGTGAAGCTGAACAGAGAGGACCTGCTGCGGAAGCAGCGGACCTTCGACAACGGCAGCATC
CCCCACCAGATCCACCTGGGAGAGCTGCACGCCATTCTGCGGCGGCAGGAAGATTTTTACCCATTCCTGA
AGGACAACCGGGAAAAGATCGAGAAGATCCTGACCTTCCGCATCCCCTACTACGTGGGCCCTCTGGCCAG
GGGAAACAGCAGATTCGCCTGGATGACCAGAAAGAGCGAGGAAACCATCACCCCCTGGAACTTCGAGGAA
GTGGTGGACAAGGGCGCTTCCGCCCAGAGCTTCATCGAGCGGATGACCAACTTCGATAAGAACCTGCCCA
ACGAGAAGGTGCTGCCCAAGCACAGCCTGCTGTACGAGTACTTCACCGTGTATAACGAGCTGACCAAAGT
GAAATACGTGACCGAGGGAATGAGAAAGCCCGCCTTCCTGAGCGGCGAGCAGAAAAAGGCCATCGTGGAC
CTGCTGTTCAAGACCAACCGGAAAGTGACCGTGAAGCAGCTGAAAGAGGACTACTTCAAGAAAATCGAGT
GCTTCGACTCCGTGGAAATCTCCGGCGTGGAAGATCGGTTCAACGCCTCCCTGGGCACATACCACGATCT
GCTGAAAATTATCAAGGACAAGGACTTCCTGGACAATGAGGAAAACGAGGACATTCTGGAAGATATCGTG
CTGACCCTGACACTGTTTGAGGACAGAGAGATGATCGAGGAACGGCTGAAAACCTATGCCCACCTGTTCG
ACGACAAAGTGATGAAGCAGCTGAAGCGGCGGAGATACACCGGCTGGGGCAGGCTGAGCCGGAAGCTGAT
CAACGGCATCCGGGACAAGCAGTCCGGCAAGACAATCCTGGATTTCCTGAAGTCCGACGGCTTCGCCAAC
AGAAACTTCATGCAGCTGATCCACGACGACAGCCTGACCTTTAAAGAGGACATCCAGAAAGCCCAGGTGT
CCGGCCAGGGCGATAGCCTGCACGAGCACATTGCCAATCTGGCCGGCAGCCCCGCCATTAAGAAGGGCAT
CCTGCAGACAGTGAAGGTGGTGGACGAGCTCGTGAAAGTGATGGGCCGGCACAAGCCCGAGAACATCGTG
ATCGAAATGGCCAGAGAGAACCAGACCACCCAGAAGGGACAGAAGAACAGCCGCGAGAGAATGAAGCGGA
TCGAAGAGGGCATCAAAGAGCTGGGCAGCCAGATCCTGAAAGAACACCCCGTGGAAAACACCCAGCTGCA
GAACGAGAAGCTGTACCTGTACTACCTGCAGAATGGGCGGGATATGTACGTGGACCAGGAACTGGACATC
AACCGGCTGTCCGACTACGATGTGGACCATATCGTGCCTCAGAGCTTTCTGAAGGACGACTCCATCGACA
ACAAGGTGCTGACCAGAAGCGACAAGAACCGGGGCAAGAGCGACAACGTGCCCTCCGAAGAGGTCGTGAA
GAAGATGAAGAACTACTGGCGGCAGCTGCTGAACGCCAAGCTGATTACCCAGAGAAAGTTCGACAATCTG
ACCAAGGCCGAGAGAGGCGGCCTGAGCGAACTGGATAAGGCCGGCTTCATCAAGAGACAGCTGGTGGAAA
CCCGGCAGATCACAAAGCACGTGGCACAGATCCTGGACTCCCGGATGAACACTAAGTACGACGAGAATGA
CAAGCTGATCCGGGAAGTGAAAGTGATCACCCTGAAGTCCAAGCTGGTGTCCGATTTCCGGAAGGATTTC
CAGTTTTACAAAGTGCGCGAGATCAACAACTACCACCACGCCCACGACGCCTACCTGAACGCCGTCGTGG
GAACCGCCCTGATCAAAAAGTACCCTAAGCTGGAAAGCGAGTTCGTGTACGGCGACTACAAGGTGTACGA
CGTGCGGAAGATGATCGCCAAGAGCGAGCAGGAAATCGGCAAGGCTACCGCCAAGTACTTCTTCTACAGC
AACATCATGAACTTTTTCAAGACCGAGATTACCCTGGCCAACGGCGAGATCCGGAAGCGGCCTCTGATCG
AGACAAACGGCGAAACCGGGGAGATCGTGTGGGATAAGGGCCGGGATTTTGCCACCGTGCGGAAAGTGCT
GAGCATGCCCCAAGTGAATATCGTGAAAAAGACCGAGGTGCAGACAGGCGGCTTCAGCAAAGAGTCTATC
CTGCCCAAGAGGAACAGCGATAAGCTGATCGCCAGAAAGAAGGACTGGGACCCTAAGAAGTACGGCGGCT
TCGACAGCCCCACCGTGGCCTATTCTGTGCTGGTGGTGGCCAAAGTGGAAAAGGGCAAGTCCAAGAAACT
GAAGAGTGTGAAAGAGCTGCTGGGGATCACCATCATGGAAAGAAGCAGCTTCGAGAAGAATCCCATCGAC
TTTCTGGAAGCCAAGGGCTACAAAGAAGTGAAAAAGGACCTGATCATCAAGCTGCCTAAGTACTCCCTGT
TCGAGCTGGAAAACGGCCGGAAGAGAATGCTGGCCTCTGCCGGCGAACTGCAGAAGGGAAACGAACTGGC
CCTGCCCTCCAAATATGTGAACTTCCTGTACCTGGCCAGCCACTATGAGAAGCTGAAGGGCTCCCCCGAG
GATAATGAGCAGAAACAGCTGTTTGTGGAACAGCACAAGCACTACCTGGACGAGATCATCGAGCAGATCA
GCGAGTTCTCCAAGAGAGTGATCCTGGCCGACGCTAATCTGGACAAAGTGCTGTCCGCCTACAACAAGCA
CCGGGATAAGCCCATCAGAGAGCAGGCCGAGAATATCATCCACCTGTTTACCCTGACCAATCTGGGAGCC
CCTGCCGCCTTCAAGTACTTTGACACCACCATCGACCGGAAGAGGTACACCAGCACCAAAGAGGTGCTGG
ACGCCACCCTGATCCACCAGAGCATCACCGGCCTGTACGAGACACGGATCGACCTGTCTCAGCTGGGAGG
CGACAAGCGACCTGCCGCCACAAAGAAGGCTGGACAGGCTAAGAAGAAGAAAGATTACAAAGACGATGAC
GATAAGGGATCCGGCGCAACAAACTTCTCTCTGCTGAAACAAGCCGGAGATGTCGAAGAGAATCCTGGAC
CGGTGAGCAAGGGCGAGGAGGATAACATGGCCATCATCAAGGAGTTCATGCGCTTCAAGGTGCACATGGA
GGGCTCCGTGAACGGCCACGAGTTCGAGATCGAGGGCGAGGGCGAGGGCCGCCCCTACGAGGGCACCCAG
ACCGCCAAGCTGAAGGTGACCAAGGGTGGCCCCCTGCCCTTCGCCTGGGACATCCTGTCCCCTCAGTTCA
TGTACGGCTCCAAGGCCTACGTGAAGCACCCCGCCGACATCCCCGACTACTTGAAGCTGTCCTTCCCCGA
GGGCTTCAAGTGGGAGCGCGTGATGAACTTCGAGGACGGCGGCGTGGTGACCGTGACCCAGGACTCCTCC
CTGCAGGACGGCGAGTTCATCTACAAGGTGAAGCTGCGCGGCACCAACTTCCCCTCCGACGGCCCCGTAA
TGCAGAAGAAGACCATGGGCTGGGAGGCCTCCTCCGAGCGGATGTACCCCGAGGACGGCGCCCTGAAGGG
CGAGATCAAGCAGAGGCTGAAGCTGAAGGACGGCGGCCACTACGACGCTGAGGTCAAGACCACCTACAAG
GCCAAGAAGCCCGTGCAGCTGCCCGGCGCCTACAACGTCAACATCAAGTTGGACATCACCTCCCACAACG
AGGACTACACCATCGTGGAACAGTACGAACGCGCCGAGGGCCGCCACTCCACCGGCGGCATGGACGAGCT
GTACAAGTAAACGCGTTAAGTCGACAATCAACCTCTGGATTACAAAATTTGTGAAAGATTGACTGGTATT
CTTAACTATGTTGCTCCTTTTACGCTATGTGGATACGCTGCTTTAATGCCTTTGTATCATGCTATTGCTT
CCCGTATGGCTTTCATTTTCTCCTCCTTGTATAAATCCTGGTTGCTGTCTCTTTATGAGGAGTTGTGGCC
CGTTGTCAGGCAACGTGGCGTGGTGTGCACTGTGTTTGCTGACGCAACCCCCACTGGTTGGGGCATTGCC
ACCACCTGTCAGCTCCTTTCCGGGACTTTCGCTTTCCCCCTCCCTATTGCCACGGCGGAACTCATCGCCG
CCTGCCTTGCCCGCTGCTGGACAGGGGCTCGGCTGTTGGGCACTGACAATTCCGTGGTGTTGTCGGGGAA
ATCATCGTCCTTTCCTTGGCTGCTCGCCTGTGTTGCCACCTGGATTCTGCGCGGGACGTCCTTCTGCTAC
GTCCCTTCGGCCCTCAATCCAGCGGACCTTCCTTCCCGCGGCCTGCTGCCGGCTCTGCGGCCTCTTCCGC
GTCTTCGCCTTCGCCCTCAGACGAGTCGGATCTCCCTTTGGGCCGCCTCCCCGCGTCGACTTTAAGACCA
ATGACTTACAAGGCAGCTGTAGATCTTAGCCACTTTTTAAAAGAAAAGGGGGGACTGGAAGGGCTAATTC
ACTCCCAACGAAGACAAGATCTGCTTTTTGCTTGTACTGGGTCTCTCTGGTTAGACCAGATCTGAGCCTG
GGAGCTCTCTGGCTAACTAGGGAACCCACTGCTTAAGCCTCAATAAAGCTTGCCTTGAGTGCTTCAAGTA
GTGTGTGCCCGTCTGTTGTGTGACTCTGGTAACTAGAGATCCCTCAGACCCTTTTAGTCAGTGTGGAAAA
TCTCTAGCAGGGCCCGTTTAAACCCGCTGATCAGCCTCGACTGTGCCTTCTAGTTGCCAGCCATCTGTTG
TTTGCCCCTCCCCCGTGCCTTCCTTGACCCTGGAAGGTGCCACTCCCACTGTCCTTTCCTAATAAAATGA
GGAAATTGCATCGCATTGTCTGAGTAGGTGTCATTCTATTCTGGGGGGTGGGGTGGGGCAGGACAGCAAG
GGGGAGGATTGGGAAGACAATAGCAGGCATGCTGGGGATGCGGTGGGCTCTATGGCTTCTGAGGCGGAAA
GAACCAGCTGGGGCTCTAGGGGGTATCCCC
[124 nt withheld, positions 9411-9534]
C
[91 nt withheld, positions 9536-9626]
A
[49 nt withheld, positions 9628-9676]
CCTTTGACGTTGGAGTCCACGTTCTTT
[37 nt withheld, positions 9704-9740]
ACCCTATCTCGGTCTATTCTTTTGATTTATAAGGGATTTTGCCGATTTCGGCCTATTGGTTAAAAAATGA
GCTGATTTAACAAAAATTTAACGCGAATTAATTCTGTGGAATGTGTGTCAGTTAGGGTGTGGAAAGTCCC
CAGGCTCCCCAGCAGGCAGAAGTATGCAAAGCATGCATCTCAATTAGTCAGCAACCAGGTGTGGAAAGTC
CCCAGGCTCCCCAGCAGGCAGAAGTATGCAAAGCATGCATCTCAATTAGTCAGCAACCATAGTCCCGCCC
CTAACTCCGCCCATCCCGCCCCTAACTCCGCCCAGTTCCGCCCATTCTCCGCCCCATGGCTGACTAATTT
TTTTTATTTATGCAGAGGCCGAGGCCGCCTCTGCCTCTGAGCTATTCCAGAAGTAGTGAGGAGGCTTTTT
TGGAGGCCTAGGCTTTTGCAAAAAGCTCCCGGGAGCTTGTATATCCATTTTCGGATCTGATCAGCACGTG
TTGACAATTAATCATCGGCATAGTATATCGGCATAGTATAATACGACAAGGTGAGGAACTAAACCATGGC
CAAGTTGACCAGTGCCGTTCCGGTGCTCACCGCGCGCGACGTCGCCGGAGCGGTCGAGTTCTGGACCGAC
CGGCTCGGGTTCTCCCGGGACTTCGTGGAGGACGACTTCGCCGGTGTGGTCCGGGACGACGTGACCCTGT
TCATCAGCGCGGTCCAGGACCAGGTGGTGCCGGACAACACCCTGGCCTGGGTGTGGGTGCGCGGCCTGGA
CGAGCTGTACGCCGAGTGGTCGGAGGTCGTGTCCACGAACTTCCGGGACGCCTCCGGGCCGGCCATGACC
GAGATCGGCGAGCAGCCGTGGGGGCGGGAGTTCGCCCTGCGCGACCCGGCCGGCAACTGCGTGCACTTCG
TGGCCGAGGAGCAGGACTGACACGTGCTACGAGATTTCGATTCCACCGCCGCCTTCTATGAAAGGTTGGG
CTTCGGAATCGTTTTCCGGGACGCCGGCTGGATGATCCTCCAGCGCGGGGATCTCATGCTGGAGTTCTTC
GCCCACCCCAACTTGTTTATTGCAGCTTATAATGGTTACAAATAAAGCAATAGCATCACAAATTTCACAA
ATAAAGCATTTTTTTCACTGCATTCTAGTTGTGGTTTGTCCAAACTCATCAATGTATCTTATCATGTCTG
TATACCGTCGACCTCTAGCTAGAGCTTGGCGTAATCATGGTCATAGCTGTTTCCTGTGTGAAATTGTTAT
CCGCTCACAATTCCACACAACATACGAGCCGGAAGCATAAAGTGTAAAGCCTGGGGTGCCTAATGAGTGA
GCTAACTCACATTAATTGCGTTGCGCTCACTGCCCGCTTTCCAGTCGGGAAACCTGTCGTGCCAGCTGCA
TTAATGAATCGGCCAACGCGCGGGGAGAGGCGGTTTGCGTATTGGGCGCTCTTCCGCTTCCTCGCTCACT
GACTCGCTGCGCTCGGTCGTTCGGCTGCGGCGAGCGGTATCAGCTCACTCAAAGGCGGTAATACGGTTAT
CCACAGAATCAGGGGATAACGCAGGAAAGAACATGTGAGCAAAAGGCCAGCAAAAGGCCAGGAACCGTAA
AAAGGCCGCGTTGCTGGCGTTTTTCCATAGGCTCCGCCCCCCTGACGAGCATCACAAAAATCGACGCTCA
AGTCAGAGGTGGCGAAACCCGACAGGACTATAAAGATACCAGGCGTTTCCCCCTGGAAGCTCCCTCGTGC
GCTCTCCTGTTCCGACCCTGCCGCTTACCGGATACCTGTCCGCCTTTCTCCCTTCGGGAAGCGTGGCGCT
TTCTCATAGCTCACGCTGTAGGTATCTCAGTTCGGTGTAGGTCGTTCGCTCCAAGCTGGGCTGTGTGCAC
GAACCCCCCGTTCAGCCCGACCGCTGCGCCTTATCCGGTAACTATCGTCTTGAGTCCAACCCGGTAAGAC
ACGACTTATCGCCACTGGCAGCAGCCACTGGTAACAGGATTAGCAGAGCGAGGTATGTAGGCGGTGCTAC
AGAGTTCTTGAAGTGGTGGCCTAACTACGGCTACACTAGAAGAACAGTATTTGGTATCTGCGCTCTGCTG
AAGCCAGTTACCTTCGGAAAAAGAGTTGGTAGCTCTTGATCCGGCAAACAAACCACCGCTGGTAGCGGTG
GTTTTTTTGTTTGCAAGCAGCAGATTACGCGCAGAAAAAAAGGATCTCAAGAAGATCCTTTGATCTTTTC
TACGGGGTCTGACGCTCAGTGGAACGAAAACTCACGTTAAGGGATTTTGGTCATGAGATTATCAAAAAGG
ATCTTCACCTAGATCCTTTTAAATTAAAAATGAAGTTTTAAATCAATCTAAAGTATATATGAGTAAACTT
GGTCTGACAGTTACCAATGCTTAATCAGTGAGGCACCTATCTCAGCGATCTGTCTATTTCGTTCATCCAT
AGTTGCCTGACTCCCCGTCGTGTAGATAACTACGATACGGGAGGGCTTACCATCTGGCCCCAGTGCTGCA
ATGATACCGCGAGACCCACGCTCACCGGCTCCAGATTTATCAGCAATAAACCAGCCAGCCGGAAGGGCCG
AGCGCAGAAGTGGTCCTGCAACTTTATCCGCCTCCATCCAGTCTATTAATTGTTGCCGGGAAGCTAGAGT
AAGTAGTTCGCCAGTTAATAGTTTGCGCAACGTTGTTGCCATTGCTACAGGCATCGTGGTGTCACGCTCG
TCGTTTGGTATGGCTTCATTCAGCTCCGGTTCCCAACGATCAAGGCGAGTTACATGATCCCCCATGTTGT
GCAAAAAAGCGGTTAGCTCCTTCGGTCCTCCGATCGTTGTCAGAAGTAAGTTGGCCGCAGTGTTATCACT
CATGGTTATGGCAGCACTGCATAATTCTCTTACTGTCATGCCATCCGTAAGATGCTTTTCTGTGACTGGT
GAGTACTCAACCAAGTCATTCTGAGAATAGTGTATGCGGCGACCGAGTTGCTCTTGCCCGGCGTCAATAC
GGGATAATACCGCGCCACATAGCAGAACTTTAAAAGTGCTCATCATTGGAAAACGTTCTTCGGGGCGAAA
ACTCTCAAGGATCTTACCGCTGTTGAGATCCAGTTCGATGTAACCCACTCGTGCACCCAACTGATCTTCA
GCATCTTTTACTTTCACCAGCGTTTCTGGGTGAGCAAAAACAGGAAGGCAAAATGCCGCAAAAAAGGGAA
TAAGGGCGACACGGAAATGTTGAATACTCATACTCTTCCTTTTTCAATATTATTGAAGCATTTATCAGGG
TTATTGTCTCATGAGCGGATACATATTTGAATGTATTTAGAAAAATAAACAAATAGGGGTTCCGCGCACA
TTTCCCCGAAAAGTGCCACCTGAC
